Addgene plasmid #128653: pLVX-Flag-Polß(WT)-IRES-puro
Purpose: mammalian expression of Flag-Polß(WT) protein with puromycin selection
Depositing lab: Robert Sobol. Depositing organization: University of Pittsburgh (University, School of Medicine, and Cancer Institute). Publication: HSP90 regulates DNA repair via the interaction between XRCC1 and DNA polymerase beta. Fang Q, Inanc B, Schamus S, Wang XH, Wei L, Brown AR, Svilar D, Sugrue KF, Goellner EM, Zeng X, Yates NA, Lan L, Vens C, Sobol RW. Nat Commun. 2014 Nov 26;5:5513. doi: 10.1038/ncomms6513. PubMed 25423885.
Backbone
  Vector backbone: pLVX-GWE-IRES-puro
  Backbone size w/o insert (bp): 8247
  Total vector size (bp): 9279
  Vector type: Mammalian Expression, Lentiviral
  Selectable markers: Puromycin
Growth in bacteria
  Bacterial resistance: Ampicillin, 100 μg/mL
  Growth temperature: 37°C
  Growth strain: NEB Stable
  Copy number: Unknown
Gene/Insert
  Gene/Insert name: PolB (alt name: DNA polymerase beta)
  Species: H. sapiens (human)
  Insert size (bp): 1038
  Mutation: Wild type
  GenBank ID: NM_002690
  Entrez Gene: POLB
  Promoter: CMV
  Tag / fusion protein: Flag (N terminal on insert)
  Cloning method: Gateway Cloning
  Sequencing primers: 5′ M13 forward for pENTR vector; 3′ M13 reverse for pENTR vector
Terms and licenses: Academic/Nonprofit Terms; Industry Terms: Not Available to Industry
How to cite: pLVX-Flag-Polß(WT)-IRES-puro was a gift from Robert Sobol (Addgene plasmid # 128653 ; http://n2t.net/addgene:128653 ; RRID:Addgene_128653)
