[The description below was written by a language model from this plasmid's Addgene catalogue record and pLannotate feature annotations shown in this document.]
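Description:
pLVX-Flag-Polß(WT)-IRES-puro is an HIV-1-based lentiviral expression plasmid of roughly 9.3 kb, built on the Gateway-adapted pLVX-GWE-IRES-puro backbone, for expressing Flag-tagged wild-type human DNA polymerase beta (POLB) in mammalian cells. It is maintained in E. coli through a high-copy ColE1/pUC-type origin and an ampicillin resistance gene (β-lactamase with its own promoter). The bacterial portion also carries remnants of the lac promoter/operator region and an SV40 polyadenylation signal.

The viral segment is bounded by two HIV-1 LTRs, each preceded by annotated nef-derived sequence. It contains the Ψ packaging signal with a partial gag fragment, the Rev response element for Rev-dependent nuclear export of the genomic RNA, and the cPPT/CTS, which aids transduction. Within it, the CMV enhancer and immediate early promoter drive a bicistronic transcript. The first cistron is the POLB coding sequence with an N-terminal Flag epitope, flanked by attB1 and attB2 sites left by the Gateway recombination used to insert it. An EMCV IRES then allows translation of puromycin N-acetyltransferase from the same mRNA, so puromycin resistance is coupled to expression of the polymerase. A WPRE downstream enhances transcript stability and expression.

Two sequence records, a depositor sequence and a repository sequencing result, differ slightly in length and start point but show the same features in the same order. The plasmid can be transfected directly or packaged into lentivirus to derive stable, puromycin-selected lines. The associated work concerns base-excision repair and the interaction between polymerase beta and XRCC1.
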