Features (pLannotate 1.2.2; 27 found; start..end, strand, type, name):
    377..634     +  LTR            5' LTR (truncated): truncated 5' long terminal repeat (LTR) from HIV-1
    681..806     +  misc_feature   HIV-1 Ψ: packaging signal of human immunodeficiency virus type 1
    790..1128    +  CDS            HIV-1 gag (fragment): gag protein from human immunodeficiency virus 1; gag
   1303..1536    +  misc_feature   RRE: The Rev response element (RRE) of HIV-1 allows for Rev-dependent mRNA export from the nucleus to the cytoplasm.
   1913..2013    +  CDS            Rev (fragment): human immunodeficiency virus 1 (HIV-1) Rev protein; rev; enhances nuclear export of unspliced and incompletely spliced viral mRNAs
   2028..2143    +  misc_feature   cPPT/CTS: central polypurine tract and central termination sequence of HIV-1 (lacking the first T)
   2201..2504    +  enhancer       CMV enhancer: human cytomegalovirus immediate early enhancer
   2505..2708    +  promoter       CMV promoter: human cytomegalovirus (CMV) immediate early promoter
   2824..2848    +  protein_bind   attB1: mutant version of attB; recombination site for the Gateway® BP reaction BP Clonase™
   2871..2895    +  CDS            3xFLAG (fragment): three tandem FLAG® epitope tags
   2899..3903    +  CDS            POLB (sequence withheld): DPOLB_HUMAN - Experimental evidence at protein level: Swiss-Prot protein existence level 1. Repair polymerase that plays a key role in base-excision repair. Has 5'-deoxyribose-5-phosphate lyase (dRP lyase) activity that removes the 5' sugar phosphate and also acts as a DNA polymerase that adds one nucleotide to the 3' end of the arising single-nucleotide gap. Conducts 'gap-filling' DNA synthesis in a stepwise distributive fashion rather than in a processive fashion as for other DNA polymerases. From Homo sapiens (Human).
   3923..3947    -  protein_bind   attB2: mutant version of attB; recombination site for the Gateway® BP reaction BP Clonase™
   3952..3970    -  misc_feature   MCS (fragment): pBluescript multiple cloning site
   4090..4552    +  misc_feature   IRES: internal ribosome entry site (IRES) of the encephalomyocarditis virus (EMCV)
   4585..5182    +  CDS            PuroR (fragment): puromycin N-acetyltransferase; pac from Streptomyces alboniger; confers resistance to puromycin
   5198..5786    +  misc_feature   WPRE: woodchuck hepatitis virus posttranscriptional regulatory element
   5803..6321    +  CDS            nef (fragment): NEF_HV1BR - Experimental evidence at protein level: Swiss-Prot protein existence level 1. Extracellular Nef protein targets CD4(+) T-lymphocytes for apoptosis by interacting with CXCR4 surface receptors (PubMed:14990729). From Human immunodeficiency virus type 1 group M subtype B (isolate BRU/LAI) (HIV-1).
   6369..6626    +  LTR            5' LTR (truncated): truncated 5' long terminal repeat (LTR) from HIV-1
   6778..6794    -  protein_bind   lac operator: The lac repressor binds to the lac operator to inhibit transcription in E. coli. This inhibition can be relieved by adding lactose or isopropyl-β-D-thiogalactopyranoside (IPTG). lac repressor encoded by lacI
   6802..6832    -  promoter       lac promoter: promoter for the E. coli lac operon
   6847..6868    -  protein_bind   CAP binding site: CAP binding activates transcription in the presence of cAMP. E. coli catabolite activator protein
   6881..6973    -  CDS            lacI (fragment): lac repressor; lacI; The lac repressor binds to the lac operator to inhibit transcription in E. coli. This inhibition can be relieved by adding lactose or isopropyl-β-D-thiogalactopyranoside (IPTG).
   7156..7744    -  rep_origin     ori: high-copy-number ColE1/pMB1/pBR322/pUC origin of replication
   7915..8775    -  CDS            AmpR: β-lactamase; bla; confers resistance to ampicillin, carbenicillin, and related antibiotics
   8776..8880    -  promoter       AmpR promoter: bla
   8928..9062    +  polyA_signal   SV40 poly(A) signal: SV40 polyadenylation signal
   9276..329     +  CDS            nef (fragment) (across the origin): NEF_HV1BR - Experimental evidence at protein level: Swiss-Prot protein existence level 1. Extracellular Nef protein targets CD4(+) T-lymphocytes for apoptosis by interacting with CXCR4 surface receptors (PubMed:14990729). From Human immunodeficiency virus type 1 group M subtype B (isolate BRU/LAI) (HIV-1).
>Addgene plasmid #128653 | pLVX-Flag-Polß(WT)-IRES-puro | depositor full sequence | sequence record 246800 | pLVX-Flag-Polß(WT)-IRES-puro sequence 9276 bps
TGGAAGGGCTAATTCACTCCCAAAGAAGACAAGATATCCTTGATCTGTGGATCTACCACACACAAGGCTA
CTTCCCTGATTAGCAGAACTACACACCAGGGCCAGGGGTCAGATATCCACTGACCTTTGGATGGTGCTAC
AAGCTAGTACCAGTTGAGCCAGATAAGGTAGAAGAGGCCAATAAAGGAGAGAACACCAGCTTGTTACACC
CTGTGAGCCTGCATGGGATGGATGACCCGGAGAGAGAAGTGTTAGAGTGGAGGTTTGACAGCCGCCTAGC
ATTTCATCACGTGGCCCGAGAGCTGCATCCGGAGTACTTCAAGAACTGCTGATATCGAGCTTGCTACAAG
GGACTTTCCGCTGGGGACTTTCCAGGGAGGCGTGGCCTGGGCGGGACTGGGGAGTGGCGAGCCCTCAGAT
CCTGCATATAAGCAGCTGCTTTTTGCCTGTACTGGGTCTCTCTGGTTAGACCAGATCTGAGCCTGGGAGC
TCTCTGGCTAACTAGGGAACCCACTGCTTAAGCCTCAATAAAGCTTGCCTTGAGTGCTTCAAGTAGTGTG
TGCCCGTCTGTTGTGTGACTCTGGTAACTAGAGATCCCTCAGACCCTTTTAGTCAGTGTGGAAAATCTCT
AGCAGTGGCGCCCGAACAGGGACTTGAAAGCGAAAGGGAAACCAGAGGAGCTCTCTCGACGCAGGACTCG
GCTTGCTGAAGCGCGCACGGCAAGAGGCGAGGGGCGGCGACTGGTGAGTACGCCAAAAATTTTGACTAGC
GGAGGCTAGAAGGAGAGAGATGGGTGCGAGAGCGTCAGTATTAAGCGGGGGAGAATTAGATCGCGATGGG
AAAAAATTCGGTTAAGGCCAGGGGGAAAGAAAAAATATAAATTAAAACATATAGTATGGGCAAGCAGGGA
GCTAGAACGATTCGCAGTTAATCCTGGCCTGTTAGAAACATCAGAAGGCTGTAGACAAATACTGGGACAG
CTACAACCATCCCTTCAGACAGGATCAGAAGAACTTAGATCATTATATAATACAGTAGCAACCCTCTATT
GTGTGCATCAAAGGATAGAGATAAAAGACACCAAGGAAGCTTTAGACAAGATAGAGGAAGAGCAAAACAA
AAGTAAGACCACCGCACAGCAAGCGGCCGGCCGCTGATCTTCAGACCTGGAGGAGGAGATATGAGGGACA
ATTGGAGAAGTGAATTATATAAATATAAAGTAGTAAAAATTGAACCATTAGGAGTAGCACCCACCAAGGC
AAAGAGAAGAGTGGTGCAGAGAGAAAAAAGAGCAGTGGGAATAGGAGCTTTGTTCCTTGGGTTCTTGGGA
GCAGCAGGAAGCACTATGGGCGCAGCGTCAATGACGCTGACGGTACAGGCCAGACAATTATTGTCTGGTA
TAGTGCAGCAGCAGAACAATTTGCTGAGGGCTATTGAGGCGCAACAGCATCTGTTGCAACTCACAGTCTG
GGGCATCAAGCAGCTCCAGGCAAGAATCCTGGCTGTGGAAAGATACCTAAAGGATCAACAGCTCCTGGGG
ATTTGGGGTTGCTCTGGAAAACTCATTTGCACCACTGCTGTGCCTTGGAATGCTAGTTGGAGTAATAAAT
CTCTGGAACAGATTTGGAATCACACGACCTGGATGGAGTGGGACAGAGAAATTAACAATTACACAAGCTT
AATACACTCCTTAATTGAAGAATCGCAAAACCAGCAAGAAAAGAATGAACAAGAATTATTGGAATTAGAT
AAATGGGCAAGTTTGTGGAATTGGTTTAACATAACAAATTGGCTGTGGTATATAAAATTATTCATAATGA
TAGTAGGAGGCTTGGTAGGTTTAAGAATAGTTTTTGCTGTACTTTCTATAGTGAATAGAGTTAGGCAGGG
ATATTCACCATTATCGTTTCAGACCCACCTCCCAACCCCGAGGGGACCCGACAGGCCCGAAGGAATAGAA
GAAGAAGGTGGAGAGAGAGACAGAGACAGATCCATTCGATTAGTGAACGGATCTCGACGGTATCGCCTTT
AAAAGAAAAGGGGGGATTGGGGGGTACAGTGCAGGGGAAAGAATAGTAGACATAATAGCAACAGACATAC
AAACTAAAGAATTACAAAAACAAATTACAAAAATTCAAAATTTTCGGGTTTATTACAGGGACAGCAGAGA
TCCAGTTTATCGATAAGCTTGGGAGTTCCGCGTTACATAACTTACGGTAAATGGCCCGCCTGGCTGACCG
CCCAACGACCCCCGCCCATTGACGTCAATAATGACGTATGTTCCCATAGTAACGCCAATAGGGACTTTCC
ATTGACGTCAATGGGTGGAGTATTTACGGTAAACTGCCCACTTGGCAGTACATCAAGTGTATCATATGCC
AAGTACGCCCCCTATTGACGTCAATGACGGTAAATGGCCCGCCTGGCATTATGCCCAGTACATGACCTTA
TGGGACTTTCCTACTTGGCAGTACATCTACGTATTAGTCATCGCTATTACCATGGTGATGCGGTTTTGGC
AGTACATCAATGGGCGTGGATAGCGGTTTGACTCACGGGGATTTCCAAGTCTCCACCCCATTGACGTCAA
TGGGAGTTTGTTTTGGCACCAAAATCAACGGGACTTTCCAAAATGTCGTAACAACTCCGCCCCATTGACG
CAAATGGGCGGTAGGCGTGTACGGTGGGAGGTCTATATAAGCAGAGCTCGTTTAGTGAACCGTCAGATCG
CCTGGAGACGCCATCCACGCTGTTTTGACCTCCATAGAAGACACCGACTCTACTAGAGGATCTATTTCCG
GTGAATTCCTCGAGACTAGATCAACAAGTTTGTACAAAAAAGCAGGCTCCGCGGCCGCCCCCTTCACCAT
GGACTACAAAGACGATGACGATAAAGGC
[1005 nt withheld, positions 2899-3903]
TGAAAGGGTGGGCGCGCCGACCCAGCTTTCTTGTACAAAGTGGTTGATCTAGTTCTAGAGCGGCCGCGGA
TCCCGCCCCTCTCCCTCCCCCCCCCCTAACGTTACTGGCCGAAGCCGCTTGGAATAAGGCCGGTGTGCGT
TTGTCTATATGTTATTTTCCACCATATTGCCGTCTTTTGGCAATGTGAGGGCCCGGAAACCTGGCCCTGT
CTTCTTGACGAGCATTCCTAGGGGTCTTTCCCCTCTCGCCAAAGGAATGCAAGGTCTGTTGAATGTCGTG
AAGGAAGCAGTTCCTCTGGAAGCTTCTTGAAGACAAACAACGTCTGTAGCGACCCTTTGCAGGCAGCGGA
ACCCCCCACCTGGCGACAGGTGCCTCTGCGGCCAAAAGCCACGTGTATAAGATACACCTGCAAAGGCGGC
ACAACCCCAGTGCCACGTTGTGAGTTGGATAGTTGTGGAAAGAGTCAAATGGCTCTCCTCAAGCGTATTC
AACAAGGGGCTGAAGGATGCCCAGAAGGTACCCCATTGTATGGGATCTGATCTGGGGCCTCGGTGCACAT
GCTTTACATGTGTTTAGTCGAGGTTAAAAAAACGTCTAGGCCCCCCGAACCACGGGGACGTGGTTTTCCT
TTGAAAAACACGATGATAAGCTTGCCACAACCCACAAGGAGACGACCTTCCATGACCGAGTACAAGCCCA
CGGTGCGCCTCGCCACCCGCGACGACGTCCCCCGGGCCGTACGCACCCTCGCCGCCGCGTTCGCCGACTA
CCCCGCCACGCGCCACACCGTCGACCCGGACCGCCACATCGAGCGGGTCACCGAGCTGCAAGAACTCTTC
CTCACGCGCGTCGGGCTCGACATCGGCAAGGTGTGGGTCGCGGACGACGGCGCCGCGGTGGCGGTCTGGA
CCACGCCGGAGAGCGTCGAAGCGGGGGCGGTGTTCGCCGAGATCGGCCCGCGCATGGCCGAGTTGAGCGG
TTCCCGGCTGGCCGCGCAGCAACAGATGGAAGGCCTCCTGGCGCCGCACCGGCCCAAGGAGCCCGCGTGG
TTCCTGGCCACCGTCGGCGTCTCGCCCGACCACCAGGGCAAGGGTCTGGGCAGCGCCGTCGTGCTCCCCG
GAGTGGAGGCGGCCGAGCGCGCCGGGGTGCCCGCCTTCCTGGAGACCTCCGCGCCCCGCAACCTCCCCTT
CTACGAGCGGCTCGGCTTCACCGTCACCGCCGACGTCGAGGTGCCCGAAGGACCGCGCACCTGGTGCATG
ACCCGCAAGCCCGGTGCCTAGACGCGTCTGGAACAATCAACCTCTGGATTACAAAATTTGTGAAAGATTG
ACTGGTATTCTTAACTATGTTGCTCCTTTTACGCTATGTGGATACGCTGCTTTAATGCCTTTGTATCATG
CTATTGCTTCCCGTATGGCTTTCATTTTCTCCTCCTTGTATAAATCCTGGTTGCTGTCTCTTTATGAGGA
GTTGTGGCCCGTTGTCAGGCAACGTGGCGTGGTGTGCACTGTGTTTGCTGACGCAACCCCCACTGGTTGG
GGCATTGCCACCACCTGTCAGCTCCTTTCCGGGACTTTCGCTTTCCCCCTCCCTATTGCCACGGCGGAAC
TCATCGCCGCCTGCCTTGCCCGCTGCTGGACAGGGGCTCGGCTGTTGGGCACTGACAATTCCGTGGTGTT
GTCGGGGAAGCTGACGTCCTTTCCATGGCTGCTCGCCTGTGTTGCCACCTGGATTCTGCGCGGGACGTCC
TTCTGCTACGTCCCTTCGGCCCTCAATCCAGCGGACCTTCCTTCCCGCGGCCTGCTGCCGGCTCTGCGGC
CTCTTCCGCGTCTTCGCCTTCGCCCTCAGACGAGTCGGATCTCCCTTTGGGCCGCCTCCCCGCCTGGAAT
TAATTCTGCAGTCGAGACCTAGAAAAACATGGAGCAATCACAAGTAGCAATACAGCAGCTACCAATGCTG
ATTGTGCCTGGCTAGAAGCACAAGAGGAGGAGGAGGTGGGTTTTCCAGTCACACCTCAGGTACCTTTAAG
ACCAATGACTTACAAGGCAGCTGTAGATCTTAGCCACTTTTTAAAAGAAAAGAGGGGACTGGAAGGGCTA
ATTCACTCCCAACGAAGACAAGATATCCTTGATCTGTGGATCTACCACACACAAGGCTACTTCCCTGATT
AGCAGAACTACACACCAGGGCCAGGGGTCAGATATCCACTGACCTTTGGATGGTGCTACAAGCTAGTACC
AGTTGAGCCAGATAAGGTAGAAGAGGCCAATAAAGGAGAGAACACCAGCTTGTTACACCCTGTGAGCCTG
CATGGGATGGATGACCCGGAGAGAGAAGTGTTAGAGTGGAGGTTTGACAGCCGCCTAGCATTTCATCACG
TGGCCCGAGAGCTGCATCCGGAGTACTTCAAGAACTGCTGATATCGAGCTTGCTACAAGGGACTTTCCGC
TGGGGACTTTCCAGGGAGGCGTGGCCTGGGCGGGACTGGGGAGTGGCGAGCCCTCAGATCCTGCATATAA
GCAGCTGCTTTTTGCCTGTACTGGGTCTCTCTGGTTAGACCAGATCTGAGCCTGGGAGCTCTCTGGCTAA
CTAGGGAACCCACTGCTTAAGCCTCAATAAAGCTTGCCTTGAGTGCTTCAAGTAGTGTGTGCCCGTCTGT
TGTGTGACTCTGGTAACTAGAGATCCCTCAGACCCTTTTAGTCAGTGTGGAAAATCTCTAGCAGTAGTAG
TTCATGTCATCTTATTATTCAGTATTTATAACTTGCAAAGAAATGAATATCAGAGAGTGAGAGGCCTTGA
CATTGCTAGCGTTTACCGTCGACCTCTAGCTAGAGCTTGGCGTAATCATGGTCATAGCTGTTTCCTGTGT
GAAATTGTTATCCGCTCACAATTCCACACAACATACGAGCCGGAAGCATAAAGTGTAAAGCCTGGGGTGC
CTAATGAGTGAGCTAACTCACATTAATTGCGTTGCGCTCACTGCCCGCTTTCCAGTCGGGAAACCTGTCG
TGCCAGCTGCATTAATGAATCGGCCAACGCGCGGGGAGAGGCGGTTTGCGTATTGGGCGCTCTTCCGCTT
CCTCGCTCACTGACTCGCTGCGCTCGGTCGTTCGGCTGCGGCGAGCGGTATCAGCTCACTCAAAGGCGGT
AATACGGTTATCCACAGAATCAGGGGATAACGCAGGAAAGAACATGTGAGCAAAAGGCCAGCAAAAGGCC
AGGAACCGTAAAAAGGCCGCGTTGCTGGCGTTTTTCCATAGGCTCCGCCCCCCTGACGAGCATCACAAAA
ATCGACGCTCAAGTCAGAGGTGGCGAAACCCGACAGGACTATAAAGATACCAGGCGTTTCCCCCTGGAAG
CTCCCTCGTGCGCTCTCCTGTTCCGACCCTGCCGCTTACCGGATACCTGTCCGCCTTTCTCCCTTCGGGA
AGCGTGGCGCTTTCTCATAGCTCACGCTGTAGGTATCTCAGTTCGGTGTAGGTCGTTCGCTCCAAGCTGG
GCTGTGTGCACGAACCCCCCGTTCAGCCCGACCGCTGCGCCTTATCCGGTAACTATCGTCTTGAGTCCAA
CCCGGTAAGACACGACTTATCGCCACTGGCAGCAGCCACTGGTAACAGGATTAGCAGAGCGAGGTATGTA
GGCGGTGCTACAGAGTTCTTGAAGTGGTGGCCTAACTACGGCTACACTAGAAGAACAGTATTTGGTATCT
GCGCTCTGCTGAAGCCAGTTACCTTCGGAAAAAGAGTTGGTAGCTCTTGATCCGGCAAACAAACCACCGC
TGGTAGCGGTGGTTTTTTTGTTTGCAAGCAGCAGATTACGCGCAGAAAAAAAGGATCTCAAGAAGATCCT
TTGATCTTTTCTACGGGGTCTGACGCTCAGTGGAACGAAAACTCACGTTAAGGGATTTTGGTCATGAGAT
TATCAAAAAGGATCTTCACCTAGATCCTTTTAAATTAAAAATGAAGTTTTAAATCAATCTAAAGTATATA
TGAGTAAACTTGGTCTGACAGTTACCAATGCTTAATCAGTGAGGCACCTATCTCAGCGATCTGTCTATTT
CGTTCATCCATAGTTGCCTGACTCCCCGTCGTGTAGATAACTACGATACGGGAGGGCTTACCATCTGGCC
CCAGTGCTGCAATGATACCGCGAGACCCACGCTCACCGGCTCCAGATTTATCAGCAATAAACCAGCCAGC
CGGAAGGGCCGAGCGCAGAAGTGGTCCTGCAACTTTATCCGCCTCCATCCAGTCTATTAATTGTTGCCGG
GAAGCTAGAGTAAGTAGTTCGCCAGTTAATAGTTTGCGCAACGTTGTTGCCATTGCTACAGGCATCGTGG
TGTCACGCTCGTCGTTTGGTATGGCTTCATTCAGCTCCGGTTCCCAACGATCAAGGCGAGTTACATGATC
CCCCATGTTGTGCAAAAAAGCGGTTAGCTCCTTCGGTCCTCCGATCGTTGTCAGAAGTAAGTTGGCCGCA
GTGTTATCACTCATGGTTATGGCAGCACTGCATAATTCTCTTACTGTCATGCCATCCGTAAGATGCTTTT
CTGTGACTGGTGAGTACTCAACCAAGTCATTCTGAGAATAGTGTATGCGGCGACCGAGTTGCTCTTGCCC
GGCGTCAATACGGGATAATACCGCGCCACATAGCAGAACTTTAAAAGTGCTCATCATTGGAAAACGTTCT
TCGGGGCGAAAACTCTCAAGGATCTTACCGCTGTTGAGATCCAGTTCGATGTAACCCACTCGTGCACCCA
ACTGATCTTCAGCATCTTTTACTTTCACCAGCGTTTCTGGGTGAGCAAAAACAGGAAGGCAAAATGCCGC
AAAAAAGGGAATAAGGGCGACACGGAAATGTTGAATACTCATACTCTTCCTTTTTCAATATTATTGAAGC
ATTTATCAGGGTTATTGTCTCATGAGCGGATACATATTTGAATGTATTTAGAAAAATAAACAAATAGGGG
TTCCGCGCACATTTCCCCGAAAAGTGCCACCTGACGTCGACGGATCGGGAGATCAACTTGTTTATTGCAG
CTTATAATGGTTACAAATAAAGCAATAGCATCACAAATTTCACAAATAAAGCATTTTTTTCACTGCATTC
TAGTTGTGGTTTGTCCAAACTCATCAATGTATCTTATCATGTCTGGATCAACTGGATAACTCAAGCTAAC
CAAAATCATCCCAAACTTCCCACCCCATACCCTATTACCACTGCCAATTACCTGTGGTTTCATTTACTCT
AAACCTGTGATTCCTCTGAATTATTTTCATTTTAAAGAAATTGTATTTGTTAAATATGTACTACAAACTT
AGTAGTTTTTAAAGAAATTGTATTTGTTAAATATGTACTACAAACTTAGTAGT
