Features (pLannotate 1.2.2; 27 found; start..end, strand, type, name):
      1..204     +  promoter       CMV promoter: human cytomegalovirus (CMV) immediate early promoter
    320..344     +  protein_bind   attB1: mutant version of attB; recombination site for the Gateway® BP reaction BP Clonase™
    367..391     +  CDS            3xFLAG (fragment): three tandem FLAG® epitope tags
    395..1399    +  CDS            POLB (sequence withheld): DPOLB_HUMAN - Experimental evidence at protein level: Swiss-Prot protein existence level 1. Repair polymerase that plays a key role in base-excision repair. Has 5'-deoxyribose-5-phosphate lyase (dRP lyase) activity that removes the 5' sugar phosphate and also acts as a DNA polymerase that adds one nucleotide to the 3' end of the arising single-nucleotide gap. Conducts 'gap-filling' DNA synthesis in a stepwise distributive fashion rather than in a processive fashion as for other DNA polymerases. From Homo sapiens (Human).
   1419..1443    -  protein_bind   attB2: mutant version of attB; recombination site for the Gateway® BP reaction BP Clonase™
   1448..1466    -  misc_feature   MCS (fragment): pBluescript multiple cloning site
   1586..2048    +  misc_feature   IRES: internal ribosome entry site (IRES) of the encephalomyocarditis virus (EMCV)
   2081..2678    +  CDS            PuroR (fragment): puromycin N-acetyltransferase; pac from Streptomyces alboniger; confers resistance to puromycin
   2694..3282    +  misc_feature   WPRE: woodchuck hepatitis virus posttranscriptional regulatory element
   3299..3817    +  CDS            nef (fragment): NEF_HV1BR - Experimental evidence at protein level: Swiss-Prot protein existence level 1. Extracellular Nef protein targets CD4(+) T-lymphocytes for apoptosis by interacting with CXCR4 surface receptors (PubMed:14990729). From Human immunodeficiency virus type 1 group M subtype B (isolate BRU/LAI) (HIV-1).
   3865..4122    +  LTR            5' LTR (truncated): truncated 5' long terminal repeat (LTR) from HIV-1
   4274..4290    -  protein_bind   lac operator: The lac repressor binds to the lac operator to inhibit transcription in E. coli. This inhibition can be relieved by adding lactose or isopropyl-β-D-thiogalactopyranoside (IPTG). lac repressor encoded by lacI
   4298..4328    -  promoter       lac promoter: promoter for the E. coli lac operon
   4343..4364    -  protein_bind   CAP binding site: CAP binding activates transcription in the presence of cAMP. E. coli catabolite activator protein
   4377..4469    -  CDS            lacI (fragment): lac repressor; lacI; The lac repressor binds to the lac operator to inhibit transcription in E. coli. This inhibition can be relieved by adding lactose or isopropyl-β-D-thiogalactopyranoside (IPTG).
   4652..5240    -  rep_origin     ori: high-copy-number ColE1/pMB1/pBR322/pUC origin of replication
   5411..6271    -  CDS            AmpR: β-lactamase; bla; confers resistance to ampicillin, carbenicillin, and related antibiotics
   6272..6376    -  promoter       AmpR promoter: bla
   6424..6558    +  polyA_signal   SV40 poly(A) signal: SV40 polyadenylation signal
   6725..7054    +  CDS            nef (fragment): NEF_HV1BR - Experimental evidence at protein level: Swiss-Prot protein existence level 1. Extracellular Nef protein targets CD4(+) T-lymphocytes for apoptosis by interacting with CXCR4 surface receptors (PubMed:14990729). From Human immunodeficiency virus type 1 group M subtype B (isolate BRU/LAI) (HIV-1).
   7102..7359    +  LTR            5' LTR (truncated): truncated 5' long terminal repeat (LTR) from HIV-1
   7406..7531    +  misc_feature   HIV-1 Ψ: packaging signal of human immunodeficiency virus type 1
   7515..7853    +  CDS            HIV-1 gag (fragment): gag protein from human immunodeficiency virus 1; gag
   8028..8261    +  misc_feature   RRE: The Rev response element (RRE) of HIV-1 allows for Rev-dependent mRNA export from the nucleus to the cytoplasm.
   8638..8738    +  CDS            Rev (fragment): human immunodeficiency virus 1 (HIV-1) Rev protein; rev; enhances nuclear export of unspliced and incompletely spliced viral mRNAs
   8753..8868    +  misc_feature   cPPT/CTS: central polypurine tract and central termination sequence of HIV-1 (lacking the first T)
   8926..9229    +  enhancer       CMV enhancer: human cytomegalovirus immediate early enhancer
>Addgene plasmid #128653 | pLVX-Flag-Polß(WT)-IRES-puro | addgene full sequence | sequence record 324146 | Addgene NGS Result
GTGATGCGGTTTTGGCAGTACATCAATGGGCGTGGATAGCGGTTTGACTCACGGGGATTTCCAAGTCTCC
ACCCCATTGACGTCAATGGGAGTTTGTTTTGGCACCAAAATCAACGGGACTTTCCAAAATGTCGTAACAA
CTCCGCCCCATTGACGCAAATGGGCGGTAGGCGTGTACGGTGGGAGGTCTATATAAGCAGAGCTCGTTTA
GTGAACCGTCAGATCGCCTGGAGACGCCATCCACGCTGTTTTGACCTCCATAGAAGACACCGACTCTACT
AGAGGATCTATTTCCGGTGAATTCCTCGAGACTAGATCAACAAGTTTGTACAAAAAAGCAGGCTCCGCGG
CCGCCCCCTTCACCATGGACTACAAAGACGATGACGATAAAGGC
[1005 nt withheld, positions 395-1399]
TGAAAGGGTGGGCGCGCCGACCCAGCTTTCTTGTACAAAGTGGTTGATCTAGTTCTAGAGCGGCCGCGGA
TCCCGCCCCTCTCCCTCCCCCCCCCCTAACGTTACTGGCCGAAGCCGCTTGGAATAAGGCCGGTGTGCGT
TTGTCTATATGTTATTTTCCACCATATTGCCGTCTTTTGGCAATGTGAGGGCCCGGAAACCTGGCCCTGT
CTTCTTGACGAGCATTCCTAGGGGTCTTTCCCCTCTCGCCAAAGGAATGCAAGGTCTGTTGAATGTCGTG
AAGGAAGCAGTTCCTCTGGAAGCTTCTTGAAGACAAACAACGTCTGTAGCGACCCTTTGCAGGCAGCGGA
ACCCCCCACCTGGCGACAGGTGCCTCTGCGGCCAAAAGCCACGTGTATAAGATACACCTGCAAAGGCGGC
ACAACCCCAGTGCCACGTTGTGAGTTGGATAGTTGTGGAAAGAGTCAAATGGCTCTCCTCAAGCGTATTC
AACAAGGGGCTGAAGGATGCCCAGAAGGTACCCCATTGTATGGGATCTGATCTGGGGCCTCGGTGCACAT
GCTTTACATGTGTTTAGTCGAGGTTAAAAAAACGTCTAGGCCCCCCGAACCACGGGGACGTGGTTTTCCT
TTGAAAAACACGATGATAAGCTTGCCACAACCCACAAGGAGACGACCTTCCATGACCGAGTACAAGCCCA
CGGTGCGCCTCGCCACCCGCGACGACGTCCCCCGGGCCGTACGCACCCTCGCCGCCGCGTTCGCCGACTA
CCCCGCCACGCGCCACACCGTCGACCCGGACCGCCACATCGAGCGGGTCACCGAGCTGCAAGAACTCTTC
CTCACGCGCGTCGGGCTCGACATCGGCAAGGTGTGGGTCGCGGACGACGGCGCCGCGGTGGCGGTCTGGA
CCACGCCGGAGAGCGTCGAAGCGGGGGCGGTGTTCGCCGAGATCGGCCCGCGCATGGCCGAGTTGAGCGG
TTCCCGGCTGGCCGCGCAGCAACAGATGGAAGGCCTCCTGGCGCCGCACCGGCCCAAGGAGCCCGCGTGG
TTCCTGGCCACCGTCGGCGTCTCGCCCGACCACCAGGGCAAGGGTCTGGGCAGCGCCGTCGTGCTCCCCG
GAGTGGAGGCGGCCGAGCGCGCCGGGGTGCCCGCCTTCCTGGAGACCTCCGCGCCCCGCAACCTCCCCTT
CTACGAGCGGCTCGGCTTCACCGTCACCGCCGACGTCGAGGTGCCCGAAGGACCGCGCACCTGGTGCATG
ACCCGCAAGCCCGGTGCCTAGACGCGTCTGGAACAATCAACCTCTGGATTACAAAATTTGTGAAAGATTG
ACTGGTATTCTTAACTATGTTGCTCCTTTTACGCTATGTGGATACGCTGCTTTAATGCCTTTGTATCATG
CTATTGCTTCCCGTATGGCTTTCATTTTCTCCTCCTTGTATAAATCCTGGTTGCTGTCTCTTTATGAGGA
GTTGTGGCCCGTTGTCAGGCAACGTGGCGTGGTGTGCACTGTGTTTGCTGACGCAACCCCCACTGGTTGG
GGCATTGCCACCACCTGTCAGCTCCTTTCCGGGACTTTCGCTTTCCCCCTCCCTATTGCCACGGCGGAAC
TCATCGCCGCCTGCCTTGCCCGCTGCTGGACAGGGGCTCGGCTGTTGGGCACTGACAATTCCGTGGTGTT
GTCGGGGAAGCTGACGTCCTTTCCATGGCTGCTCGCCTGTGTTGCCACCTGGATTCTGCGCGGGACGTCC
TTCTGCTACGTCCCTTCGGCCCTCAATCCAGCGGACCTTCCTTCCCGCGGCCTGCTGCCGGCTCTGCGGC
CTCTTCCGCGTCTTCGCCTTCGCCCTCAGACGAGTCGGATCTCCCTTTGGGCCGCCTCCCCGCCTGGAAT
TAATTCTGCAGTCGAGACCTAGAAAAACATGGAGCAATCACAAGTAGCAATACAGCAGCTACCAATGCTG
ATTGTGCCTGGCTAGAAGCACAAGAGGAGGAGGAGGTGGGTTTTCCAGTCACACCTCAGGTACCTTTAAG
ACCAATGACTTACAAGGCAGCTGTAGATCTTAGCCACTTTTTAAAAGAAAAGAGGGGACTGGAAGGGCTA
ATTCACTCCCAACGAAGACAAGATATCCTTGATCTGTGGATCTACCACACACAAGGCTACTTCCCTGATT
AGCAGAACTACACACCAGGGCCAGGGGTCAGATATCCACTGACCTTTGGATGGTGCTACAAGCTAGTACC
AGTTGAGCCAGATAAGGTAGAAGAGGCCAATAAAGGAGAGAACACCAGCTTGTTACACCCTGTGAGCCTG
CATGGGATGGATGACCCGGAGAGAGAAGTGTTAGAGTGGAGGTTTGACAGCCGCCTAGCATTTCATCACG
TGGCCCGAGAGCTGCATCCGGAGTACTTCAAGAACTGCTGATATCGAGCTTGCTACAAGGGACTTTCCGC
TGGGGACTTTCCAGGGAGGCGTGGCCTGGGCGGGACTGGGGAGTGGCGAGCCCTCAGATCCTGCATATAA
GCAGCTGCTTTTTGCCTGTACTGGGTCTCTCTGGTTAGACCAGATCTGAGCCTGGGAGCTCTCTGGCTAA
CTAGGGAACCCACTGCTTAAGCCTCAATAAAGCTTGCCTTGAGTGCTTCAAGTAGTGTGTGCCCGTCTGT
TGTGTGACTCTGGTAACTAGAGATCCCTCAGACCCTTTTAGTCAGTGTGGAAAATCTCTAGCAGTAGTAG
TTCATGTCATCTTATTATTCAGTATTTATAACTTGCAAAGAAATGAATATCAGAGAGTGAGAGGCCTTGA
CATTGCTAGCGTTTACCGTCGACCTCTAGCTAGAGCTTGGCGTAATCATGGTCATAGCTGTTTCCTGTGT
GAAATTGTTATCCGCTCACAATTCCACACAACATACGAGCCGGAAGCATAAAGTGTAAAGCCTGGGGTGC
CTAATGAGTGAGCTAACTCACATTAATTGCGTTGCGCTCACTGCCCGCTTTCCAGTCGGGAAACCTGTCG
TGCCAGCTGCATTAATGAATCGGCCAACGCGCGGGGAGAGGCGGTTTGCGTATTGGGCGCTCTTCCGCTT
CCTCGCTCACTGACTCGCTGCGCTCGGTCGTTCGGCTGCGGCGAGCGGTATCAGCTCACTCAAAGGCGGT
AATACGGTTATCCACAGAATCAGGGGATAACGCAGGAAAGAACATGTGAGCAAAAGGCCAGCAAAAGGCC
AGGAACCGTAAAAAGGCCGCGTTGCTGGCGTTTTTCCATAGGCTCCGCCCCCCTGACGAGCATCACAAAA
ATCGACGCTCAAGTCAGAGGTGGCGAAACCCGACAGGACTATAAAGATACCAGGCGTTTCCCCCTGGAAG
CTCCCTCGTGCGCTCTCCTGTTCCGACCCTGCCGCTTACCGGATACCTGTCCGCCTTTCTCCCTTCGGGA
AGCGTGGCGCTTTCTCATAGCTCACGCTGTAGGTATCTCAGTTCGGTGTAGGTCGTTCGCTCCAAGCTGG
GCTGTGTGCACGAACCCCCCGTTCAGCCCGACCGCTGCGCCTTATCCGGTAACTATCGTCTTGAGTCCAA
CCCGGTAAGACACGACTTATCGCCACTGGCAGCAGCCACTGGTAACAGGATTAGCAGAGCGAGGTATGTA
GGCGGTGCTACAGAGTTCTTGAAGTGGTGGCCTAACTACGGCTACACTAGAAGAACAGTATTTGGTATCT
GCGCTCTGCTGAAGCCAGTTACCTTCGGAAAAAGAGTTGGTAGCTCTTGATCCGGCAAACAAACCACCGC
TGGTAGCGGTGGTTTTTTTGTTTGCAAGCAGCAGATTACGCGCAGAAAAAAAGGATCTCAAGAAGATCCT
TTGATCTTTTCTACGGGGTCTGACGCTCAGTGGAACGAAAACTCACGTTAAGGGATTTTGGTCATGAGAT
TATCAAAAAGGATCTTCACCTAGATCCTTTTAAATTAAAAATGAAGTTTTAAATCAATCTAAAGTATATA
TGAGTAAACTTGGTCTGACAGTTACCAATGCTTAATCAGTGAGGCACCTATCTCAGCGATCTGTCTATTT
CGTTCATCCATAGTTGCCTGACTCCCCGTCGTGTAGATAACTACGATACGGGAGGGCTTACCATCTGGCC
CCAGTGCTGCAATGATACCGCGAGACCCACGCTCACCGGCTCCAGATTTATCAGCAATAAACCAGCCAGC
CGGAAGGGCCGAGCGCAGAAGTGGTCCTGCAACTTTATCCGCCTCCATCCAGTCTATTAATTGTTGCCGG
GAAGCTAGAGTAAGTAGTTCGCCAGTTAATAGTTTGCGCAACGTTGTTGCCATTGCTACAGGCATCGTGG
TGTCACGCTCGTCGTTTGGTATGGCTTCATTCAGCTCCGGTTCCCAACGATCAAGGCGAGTTACATGATC
CCCCATGTTGTGCAAAAAAGCGGTTAGCTCCTTCGGTCCTCCGATCGTTGTCAGAAGTAAGTTGGCCGCA
GTGTTATCACTCATGGTTATGGCAGCACTGCATAATTCTCTTACTGTCATGCCATCCGTAAGATGCTTTT
CTGTGACTGGTGAGTACTCAACCAAGTCATTCTGAGAATAGTGTATGCGGCGACCGAGTTGCTCTTGCCC
GGCGTCAATACGGGATAATACCGCGCCACATAGCAGAACTTTAAAAGTGCTCATCATTGGAAAACGTTCT
TCGGGGCGAAAACTCTCAAGGATCTTACCGCTGTTGAGATCCAGTTCGATGTAACCCACTCGTGCACCCA
ACTGATCTTCAGCATCTTTTACTTTCACCAGCGTTTCTGGGTGAGCAAAAACAGGAAGGCAAAATGCCGC
AAAAAAGGGAATAAGGGCGACACGGAAATGTTGAATACTCATACTCTTCCTTTTTCAATATTATTGAAGC
ATTTATCAGGGTTATTGTCTCATGAGCGGATACATATTTGAATGTATTTAGAAAAATAAACAAATAGGGG
TTCCGCGCACATTTCCCCGAAAAGTGCCACCTGACGTCGACGGATCGGGAGATCAACTTGTTTATTGCAG
CTTATAATGGTTACAAATAAAGCAATAGCATCACAAATTTCACAAATAAAGCATTTTTTTCACTGCATTC
TAGTTGTGGTTTGTCCAAACTCATCAATGTATCTTATCATGTCTGGATCAACTGGATAACTCAAGCTAAC
CAAAATCATCCCAAACTTCCCACCCCATACCCTATTACCACTGCCAATTACCTGTGGTTTCATTTACTCT
AAACCTGTGATTCCTCTGAATTATTTTCATTTTAAAGAAATTGTATTTGTTAAATATGTACTACAAACTT
AGTAGTTGGAAGGGCTAATTCACTCCCAAAGAAGACAAGATATCCTTGATCTGTGGATCTACCACACACA
AGGCTACTTCCCTGATTAGCAGAACTACACACCAGGGCCAGGGGTCAGATATCCACTGACCTTTGGATGG
TGCTACAAGCTAGTACCAGTTGAGCCAGATAAGGTAGAAGAGGCCAATAAAGGAGAGAACACCAGCTTGT
TACACCCTGTGAGCCTGCATGGGATGGATGACCCGGAGAGAGAAGTGTTAGAGTGGAGGTTTGACAGCCG
CCTAGCATTTCATCACGTGGCCCGAGAGCTGCATCCGGAGTACTTCAAGAACTGCTGATATCGAGCTTGC
TACAAGGGACTTTCCGCTGGGGACTTTCCAGGGAGGCGTGGCCTGGGCGGGACTGGGGAGTGGCGAGCCC
TCAGATCCTGCATATAAGCAGCTGCTTTTTGCCTGTACTGGGTCTCTCTGGTTAGACCAGATCTGAGCCT
GGGAGCTCTCTGGCTAACTAGGGAACCCACTGCTTAAGCCTCAATAAAGCTTGCCTTGAGTGCTTCAAGT
AGTGTGTGCCCGTCTGTTGTGTGACTCTGGTAACTAGAGATCCCTCAGACCCTTTTAGTCAGTGTGGAAA
ATCTCTAGCAGTGGCGCCCGAACAGGGACTTGAAAGCGAAAGGGAAACCAGAGGAGCTCTCTCGACGCAG
GACTCGGCTTGCTGAAGCGCGCACGGCAAGAGGCGAGGGGCGGCGACTGGTGAGTACGCCAAAAATTTTG
ACTAGCGGAGGCTAGAAGGAGAGAGATGGGTGCGAGAGCGTCAGTATTAAGCGGGGGAGAATTAGATCGC
GATGGGAAAAAATTCGGTTAAGGCCAGGGGGAAAGAAAAAATATAAATTAAAACATATAGTATGGGCAAG
CAGGGAGCTAGAACGATTCGCAGTTAATCCTGGCCTGTTAGAAACATCAGAAGGCTGTAGACAAATACTG
GGACAGCTACAACCATCCCTTCAGACAGGATCAGAAGAACTTAGATCATTATATAATACAGTAGCAACCC
TCTATTGTGTGCATCAAAGGATAGAGATAAAAGACACCAAGGAAGCTTTAGACAAGATAGAGGAAGAGCA
AAACAAAAGTAAGACCACCGCACAGCAAGCGGCCGGCCGCTGATCTTCAGACCTGGAGGAGGAGATATGA
GGGACAATTGGAGAAGTGAATTATATAAATATAAAGTAGTAAAAATTGAACCATTAGGAGTAGCACCCAC
CAAGGCAAAGAGAAGAGTGGTGCAGAGAGAAAAAAGAGCAGTGGGAATAGGAGCTTTGTTCCTTGGGTTC
TTGGGAGCAGCAGGAAGCACTATGGGCGCAGCGTCAATGACGCTGACGGTACAGGCCAGACAATTATTGT
CTGGTATAGTGCAGCAGCAGAACAATTTGCTGAGGGCTATTGAGGCGCAACAGCATCTGTTGCAACTCAC
AGTCTGGGGCATCAAGCAGCTCCAGGCAAGAATCCTGGCTGTGGAAAGATACCTAAAGGATCAACAGCTC
CTGGGGATTTGGGGTTGCTCTGGAAAACTCATTTGCACCACTGCTGTGCCTTGGAATGCTAGTTGGAGTA
ATAAATCTCTGGAACAGATTTGGAATCACACGACCTGGATGGAGTGGGACAGAGAAATTAACAATTACAC
AAGCTTAATACACTCCTTAATTGAAGAATCGCAAAACCAGCAAGAAAAGAATGAACAAGAATTATTGGAA
TTAGATAAATGGGCAAGTTTGTGGAATTGGTTTAACATAACAAATTGGCTGTGGTATATAAAATTATTCA
TAATGATAGTAGGAGGCTTGGTAGGTTTAAGAATAGTTTTTGCTGTACTTTCTATAGTGAATAGAGTTAG
GCAGGGATATTCACCATTATCGTTTCAGACCCACCTCCCAACCCCGAGGGGACCCGACAGGCCCGAAGGA
ATAGAAGAAGAAGGTGGAGAGAGAGACAGAGACAGATCCATTCGATTAGTGAACGGATCTCGACGGTATC
GCCTTTAAAAGAAAAGGGGGGATTGGGGGGTACAGTGCAGGGGAAAGAATAGTAGACATAATAGCAACAG
ACATACAAACTAAAGAATTACAAAAACAAATTACAAAAATTCAAAATTTTCGGGTTTATTACAGGGACAG
CAGAGATCCAGTTTATCGATAAGCTTGGGAGTTCCGCGTTACATAACTTACGGTAAATGGCCCGCCTGGC
TGACCGCCCAACGACCCCCGCCCATTGACGTCAATAATGACGTATGTTCCCATAGTAACGCCAATAGGGA
CTTTCCATTGACGTCAATGGGTGGAGTATTTACGGTAAACTGCCCACTTGGCAGTACATCAAGTGTATCA
TATGCCAAGTACGCCCCCTATTGACGTCAATGACGGTAAATGGCCCGCCTGGCATTATGCCCAGTACATG
ACCTTATGGGACTTTCCTACTTGGCAGTACATCTACGTATTAGTCATCGCTATTACCATG
